Addgene plasmid #51307: pCS2-3xFLAG-NLS-SpCas9-NLS
Purpose: Cas9 expression plasmid
Depositing lab: Yonglong Chen. Depositing organization: Guangzhou Institute of Biomedicine and Health (GIBH), Chinese Academy of Sciences. Publication: Efficient RNA/Cas9-mediated genome editing in Xenopus tropicalis. Guo X, Zhang T, Hu Z, Zhang Y, Shi Z, Wang Q, Cui Y, Wang F, Zhao H, Chen Y. Development. 2014 Jan 8. 10.1242/dev.099853 PubMed 24401372.
Backbone
  Vector backbone: pCS2+
  Backbone size w/o insert (bp): 4095
  Vector type: CRISPR ; Xenopus tropicalis expression
Growth in bacteria
  Bacterial resistance: Ampicillin, 100 μg/mL
  Growth temperature: 37°C
  Growth strain: DH5alpha
  Copy number: High Copy
Gene/Insert
  Gene/Insert name: 3xFLAG-NLS-SpCas9-NLS
  Insert size (bp): 4272
  Promoter: CMV
  Tag / fusion protein: 3x Flag (N terminal on insert); NLS (N terminal on insert); NLS (C terminal on insert)
  Cloning method: Restriction Enzyme; 5′ cloning site EcoRI (not destroyed); 3′ cloning site XhoI (not destroyed)
  Sequencing primers: 5′ SP6; 3′ T3
Terms and licenses: Academic/Nonprofit Terms; Industry Terms: Not Available to Industry
How to cite: pCS2-3xFLAG-NLS-SpCas9-NLS was a gift from Yonglong Chen (Addgene plasmid # 51307 ; http://n2t.net/addgene:51307 ; RRID:Addgene_51307)
