[The description below was written by a language model from this plasmid's Addgene catalogue record and pLannotate feature annotations shown in this document.]
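Description:
pCS2-3xFLAG-NLS-SpCas9-NLS is a Cas9 expression plasmid built on the pCS2+ backbone, a vector widely used in frog and fish embryology, and is catalogued as a CRISPR vector for Xenopus tropicalis. It is propagated in E. coli as a high-copy plasmid through a ColE1/pUC-type origin and selected with ampicillin via the β-lactamase gene. An f1 phage origin and remnants of the lac region (lacZα and lacI fragments, lac promoter and operator, CAP site) are also present as backbone carry-over. The sequenced record is 8,357 nt, consistent with the stated backbone plus an insert of roughly 4.3 kb.

The payload is Streptococcus pyogenes Cas9 cloned between EcoRI and XhoI sites, carrying an N-terminal 3xFLAG epitope for detection and nuclear localization signals at both ends to drive the nuclease into the nucleus. The feature table annotates the coding region as two overlapping N- and C-terminal Cas9 segments, which is an artefact of the annotation library rather than a split design. The tag and NLS elements are not called separately, but would fit in the unannotated sequence flanking the Cas9 features. Upstream lie the simian CMV IE94 enhancer/promoter, which drives expression from the DNA in vertebrate cells, and an SP6 promoter that allows in vitro transcription of Cas9 mRNA. An SV40 polyadenylation signal follows the insert, along with T7 (fragment) and T3 promoters in the reverse orientation. The associated work concerns RNA/Cas9-mediated genome editing in X. tropicalis, so the plasmid most plausibly serves as a template for Cas9 mRNA delivered alongside guide RNAs. No guide RNA cassette is present on this construct.
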