Features (pLannotate 1.2.2; 16 found; start..end, strand, type, name):
     39..105     -  CDS            lacZα (fragment): LacZα fragment of β-galactosidase; lacZ fragment
    112..1089    +  promoter       CMV IE94 promoter: enhancer/promoter region of simian cytomegalovirus major immediate early transcription unit IE94
   1124..1142    +  promoter       SP6 promoter: promoter for bacteriophage SP6 RNA polymerase
   1309..3024    +  CDS            Cas9(N): N-terminal portion of Streptococcus pyogenes Cas9 (Zetsche et al., 2015)
   2911..5409    +  CDS            Cas9(C): C-terminal portion of Streptococcus pyogenes Cas9 (Zetsche et al., 2015)
   5476..5493    -  promoter       T7 promoter (fragment): promoter for bacteriophage T7 RNA polymerase
   5498..5632    -  polyA_signal   SV40 poly(A) signal: SV40 polyadenylation signal
   5745..5763    -  promoter       T3 promoter: promoter for bacteriophage T3 RNA polymerase
   5808..5824    -  protein_bind   lac operator: The lac repressor binds to the lac operator to inhibit transcription in E. coli. This inhibition can be relieved by adding lactose or isopropyl-β-D-thiogalactopyranoside (IPTG). lac repressor encoded by lacI
   5832..5862    -  promoter       lac promoter: promoter for the E. coli lac operon
   5877..5898    -  protein_bind   CAP binding site: CAP binding activates transcription in the presence of cAMP. E. coli catabolite activator protein
   5911..6003    -  CDS            lacI (fragment): lac repressor; lacI; The lac repressor binds to the lac operator to inhibit transcription in E. coli. This inhibition can be relieved by adding lactose or isopropyl-β-D-thiogalactopyranoside (IPTG).
   6186..6774    -  rep_origin     ori: high-copy-number ColE1/pMB1/pBR322/pUC origin of replication
   6945..7805    -  CDS            AmpR: β-lactamase; bla; confers resistance to ampicillin, carbenicillin, and related antibiotics
   7806..7910    -  promoter       AmpR promoter: bla
   7963..34      -  rep_origin     f1 ori (across the origin) (sequence partly withheld): f1 bacteriophage origin of replication; arrow indicates direction of (+) strand synthesis
>Addgene plasmid #51307 | pCS2-3xFLAG-NLS-SpCas9-NLS | addgene full sequence | sequence record 246083 | Addgene NGS Result
[34 nt withheld, positions 1-34]
CCCATTCGCCATTCAGGCTGCGCAACTGTTGGGAAGGGCGATCGGTGCGGGCCTCTTCGCTATTACGCCA
GTCGACCGCCAATTCAATATGGCGTATATGGACTCATGCCAATTCAATATGGTGGATCTGGACCTGTGCC
AATTCAATATGGCGTATATGGACTCGTGCCAATTCAATATGGTGGATCTGGACCCCAGCCAATTCAATAT
GGCGGACTTGGCACCATGCCAATTCAATATGGCGGACCTGGCACTGTGCCAACTGGGGAGGGGTCTACTT
GGCACGGTGCCAAGTTTGAGGAGGGGTCTTGGCCCTGTGCCAAGTCCGCCATATTGAATTGGCATGGTGC
CAATAATGGCGGCCATATTGGCTATATGCCAGGATCAATATATAGGCAATATCCAATATGGCCCTATGCC
AATATGGCTATTGGCCAGGTTCAATACTATGTATTGGCCCTATGCCATATAGTATTCCATATATGGGTTT
TCCTATTGACGTAGATAGCCCCTCCCAATGGGCGGTCCCATATACCATATATGGGGCTTCCTAATACCGC
CCATAGCCACTCCCCCATTGACGTCAATGGTCTCTATATATGGTCTTTCCTATTGACGTCATATGGGCGG
TCCTATTGACGTATATGGCGCCTCCCCCATTGACGTCAATTACGGTAAATGGCCCGCCTGGCTCAATGCC
CATTGACGTCAATAGGACCACCCACCATTGACGTCAATGGGATGGCTCATTGCCCATTCATATCCGTTCT
CACGCCCCCTATTGACGTCAATGACGGTAAATGGCCCACTTGGCAGTACATCAATATCTATTAATAGTAA
CTTGGCAAGTACATTACTATTGGAAGTACGCCAGGGTACATTGGCAGTACTCCCATTGACGTCAATGGCG
GTAAATGGCCCGCGATGGCTGCCAAGTACATCCCCATTGACGTCAATGGGGAGGGGCAATGACGCAAATG
GGCGTTCCATTGACGTAAATGGGCGGTAGGCGTGCCTAATGGGAGGTCTATATAAGCAATGCTCGTTTAG
GGAACCGCCATTCTGCCTGGGGACGTCGGAGCAAGCTTGATTTAGGTGACACTATAGAATACAAGCTACT
TGTTCTTTTTGCAGGATCCCATCGATTCGAATTCATGGACTATAAGGACCACGACGGAGACTACAAGGAT
CATGATATTGATTACAAAGACGATGACGATAAGATGGCCCCAAAGAAGAAGCGGAAGGTCGGTATCCACG
GAGTCCCAGCAGCCGACAAGAAGTACAGCATCGGCCTGGACATCGGCACCAACTCTGTGGGCTGGGCCGT
GATCACCGACGAGTACAAGGTGCCCAGCAAGAAATTCAAGGTGCTGGGCAACACCGACCGGCACAGCATC
AAGAAGAACCTGATCGGAGCCCTGCTGTTCGACAGCGGCGAAACAGCCGAGGCCACCCGGCTGAAGAGAA
CCGCCAGAAGAAGATACACCAGACGGAAGAACCGGATCTGCTATCTGCAAGAGATCTTCAGCAACGAGAT
GGCCAAGGTGGACGACAGCTTCTTCCACAGACTGGAAGAGTCCTTCCTGGTGGAAGAGGATAAGAAGCAC
GAGCGGCACCCCATCTTCGGCAACATCGTGGACGAGGTGGCCTACCACGAGAAGTACCCCACCATCTACC
ACCTGAGAAAGAAACTGGTGGACAGCACCGACAAGGCCGACCTGCGGCTGATCTATCTGGCCCTGGCCCA
CATGATCAAGTTCCGGGGCCACTTCCTGATCGAGGGCGACCTGAACCCCGACAACAGCGACGTGGACAAG
CTGTTCATCCAGCTGGTGCAGACCTACAACCAGCTGTTCGAGGAAAACCCCATCAACGCCAGCGGCGTGG
ACGCCAAGGCCATCCTGTCTGCCAGACTGAGCAAGAGCAGACGGCTGGAAAATCTGATCGCCCAGCTGCC
CGGCGAGAAGAAGAATGGCCTGTTCGGCAACCTGATTGCCCTGAGCCTGGGCCTGACCCCCAACTTCAAG
AGCAACTTCGACCTGGCCGAGGATGCCAAACTGCAGCTGAGCAAGGACACCTACGACGACGACCTGGACA
ACCTGCTGGCCCAGATCGGCGACCAGTACGCCGACCTGTTTCTGGCCGCCAAGAACCTGTCCGACGCCAT
CCTGCTGAGCGACATCCTGAGAGTGAACACCGAGATCACCAAGGCCCCCCTGAGCGCCTCTATGATCAAG
AGATACGACGAGCACCACCAGGACCTGACCCTGCTGAAAGCTCTCGTGCGGCAGCAGCTGCCTGAGAAGT
ACAAAGAGATTTTCTTCGACCAGAGCAAGAACGGCTACGCCGGCTACATTGACGGCGGAGCCAGCCAGGA
AGAGTTCTACAAGTTCATCAAGCCCATCCTGGAAAAGATGGACGGCACCGAGGAACTGCTCGTGAAGCTG
AACAGAGAGGACCTGCTGCGGAAGCAGCGGACCTTCGACAACGGCAGCATCCCCCACCAGATCCACCTGG
GAGAGCTGCACGCCATTCTGCGGCGGCAGGAAGATTTTTACCCATTCCTGAAGGACAACCGGGAAAAGAT
CGAGAAGATCCTGACCTTCCGCATCCCCTACTACGTGGGCCCTCTGGCCAGGGGAAACAGCAGATTCGCC
TGGATGACCAGAAAGAGCGAGGAAACCATCACCCCCTGGAACTTCGAGGAAGTGGTGGACAAGGGCGCTT
CCGCCCAGAGCTTCATCGAGCGGATGACCAACTTCGATAAGAACCTGCCCAACGAGAAGGTGCTGCCCAA
GCACAGCCTGCTGTACGAGTACTTCACCGTGTATAACGAGCTGACCAAAGTGAAATACGTGACCGAGGGA
ATGAGAAAGCCCGCCTTCCTGAGCGGCGAGCAGAAAAAGGCCATCGTGGACCTGCTGTTCAAGACCAACC
GGAAAGTGACCGTGAAGCAGCTGAAAGAGGACTACTTCAAGAAAATCGAGTGCTTCGACTCCGTGGAAAT
CTCCGGCGTGGAAGATCGGTTCAACGCCTCCCTGGGCACATACCACGATCTGCTGAAAATTATCAAGGAC
AAGGACTTCCTGGACAATGAGGAAAACGAGGACATTCTGGAAGATATCGTGCTGACCCTGACACTGTTTG
AGGACAGAGAGATGATCGAGGAACGGCTGAAAACCTATGCCCACCTGTTCGACGACAAAGTGATGAAGCA
GCTGAAGCGGCGGAGATACACCGGCTGGGGCAGGCTGAGCCGGAAGCTGATCAACGGCATCCGGGACAAG
CAGTCCGGCAAGACAATCCTGGATTTCCTGAAGTCCGACGGCTTCGCCAACAGAAACTTCATGCAGCTGA
TCCACGACGACAGCCTGACCTTTAAAGAGGACATCCAGAAAGCCCAGGTGTCCGGCCAGGGCGATAGCCT
GCACGAGCACATTGCCAATCTGGCCGGCAGCCCCGCCATTAAGAAGGGCATCCTGCAGACAGTGAAGGTG
GTGGACGAGCTCGTGAAAGTGATGGGCCGGCACAAGCCCGAGAACATCGTGATCGAAATGGCCAGAGAGA
ACCAGACCACCCAGAAGGGACAGAAGAACAGCCGCGAGAGAATGAAGCGGATCGAAGAGGGCATCAAAGA
GCTGGGCAGCCAGATCCTGAAAGAACACCCCGTGGAAAACACCCAGCTGCAGAACGAGAAGCTGTACCTG
TACTACCTGCAGAATGGGCGGGATATGTACGTGGACCAGGAACTGGACATCAACCGGCTGTCCGACTACG
ATGTGGACCATATCGTGCCTCAGAGCTTTCTGAAGGACGACTCCATCGACAACAAGGTGCTGACCAGAAG
CGACAAGAACCGGGGCAAGAGCGACAACGTGCCCTCCGAAGAGGTCGTGAAGAAGATGAAGAACTACTGG
CGGCAGCTGCTGAACGCCAAGCTGATTACCCAGAGAAAGTTCGACAATCTGACCAAGGCCGAGAGAGGCG
GCCTGAGCGAACTGGATAAGGCCGGCTTCATCAAGAGACAGCTGGTGGAAACCCGGCAGATCACAAAGCA
CGTGGCACAGATCCTGGACTCCCGGATGAACACTAAGTACGACGAGAATGACAAGCTGATCCGGGAAGTG
AAAGTGATCACCCTGAAGTCCAAGCTGGTGTCCGATTTCCGGAAGGATTTCCAGTTTTACAAAGTGCGCG
AGATCAACAACTACCACCACGCCCACGACGCCTACCTGAACGCCGTCGTGGGAACCGCCCTGATCAAAAA
GTACCCTAAGCTGGAAAGCGAGTTCGTGTACGGCGACTACAAGGTGTACGACGTGCGGAAGATGATCGCC
AAGAGCGAGCAGGAAATCGGCAAGGCTACCGCCAAGTACTTCTTCTACAGCAACATCATGAACTTTTTCA
AGACCGAGATTACCCTGGCCAACGGCGAGATCCGGAAGCGGCCTCTGATCGAGACAAACGGCGAAACCGG
GGAGATCGTGTGGGATAAGGGCCGGGATTTTGCCACCGTGCGGAAAGTGCTGAGCATGCCCCAAGTGAAT
ATCGTGAAAAAGACCGAGGTGCAGACAGGCGGCTTCAGCAAAGAGTCTATCCTGCCCAAGAGGAACAGCG
ATAAGCTGATCGCCAGAAAGAAGGACTGGGACCCTAAGAAGTACGGCGGCTTCGACAGCCCCACCGTGGC
CTATTCTGTGCTGGTGGTGGCCAAAGTGGAAAAGGGCAAGTCCAAGAAACTGAAGAGTGTGAAAGAGCTG
CTGGGGATCACCATCATGGAAAGAAGCAGCTTCGAGAAGAATCCCATCGACTTTCTGGAAGCCAAGGGCT
ACAAAGAAGTGAAAAAGGACCTGATCATCAAGCTGCCTAAGTACTCCCTGTTCGAGCTGGAAAACGGCCG
GAAGAGAATGCTGGCCTCTGCCGGCGAACTGCAGAAGGGAAACGAACTGGCCCTGCCCTCCAAATATGTG
AACTTCCTGTACCTGGCCAGCCACTATGAGAAGCTGAAGGGCTCCCCCGAGGATAATGAGCAGAAACAGC
TGTTTGTGGAACAGCACAAGCACTACCTGGACGAGATCATCGAGCAGATCAGCGAGTTCTCCAAGAGAGT
GATCCTGGCCGACGCTAATCTGGACAAAGTGCTGTCCGCCTACAACAAGCACCGGGATAAGCCCATCAGA
GAGCAGGCCGAGAATATCATCCACCTGTTTACCCTGACCAATCTGGGAGCCCCTGCCGCCTTCAAGTACT
TTGACACCACCATCGACCGGAAGAGGTACACCAGCACCAAAGAGGTGCTGGACGCCACCCTGATCCACCA
GAGCATCACCGGCCTGTACGAGACACGGATCGACCTGTCTCAGCTGGGAGGCGACAAGCGTCCTGCTGCT
ACTAAGAAAGCTGGTCAAGCTAAGAAAAAGAAATGACTCGAGCCTCTAGAACTATAGTGAGTCGTATTAC
GTAGATCCAGACATGATAAGATACATTGATGAGTTTGGACAAACCACAACTAGAATGCAGTGAAAAAAAT
GCTTTATTTGTGAAATTTGTGATGCTATTGCTTTATTTGTAACCATTATAAGCTGCAATAAACAAGTTAA
CAACAACAATTGCATTCATTTTATGTTTCAGGTTCAGGGGGAGGTGTGGGAGGTTTTTTAATTCGCGGCC
GCGGCGCCAATGCATTGGGCCCGGTACCCAGCTTTTGTTCCCTTTAGTGAGGGTTAATTGCGCGCTTGGC
GTAATCATGGTCATAGCTGTTTCCTGTGTGAAATTGTTATCCGCTCACAATTCCACACAACATACGAGCC
GGGAGCATAAAGTGTAAAGCCTGGGGTGCCTAATGAGTGAGCTAACTCACATTAATTGCGTTGCGCTCAC
TGCCCGCTTTCCAGTCGGGAAACCTGTCGTGCCAGCTGCATTAATGAATCGGCCAACGCGCGGGGAGAGG
CGGTTTGCGTATTGGGCGCTCTTCCGCTTCCTCGCTCACTGACTCGCTGCGCTCGGTCGTTCGGCTGCGG
CGAGCGGTATCAGCTCACTCAAAGGCGGTAATACGGTTATCCACAGAATCAGGGGATAACGCAGGAAAGA
ACATGTGAGCAAAAGGCCAGCAAAAGGCCAGGAACCGTAAAAAGGCCGCGTTGCTGGCGTTTTTCCATAG
GCTCCGCCCCCCTGACGAGCATCACAAAAATCGACGCTCAAGTCAGAGGTGGCGAAACCCGACAGGACTA
TAAAGATACCAGGCGTTTCCCCCTGGAAGCTCCCTCGTGCGCTCTCCTGTTCCGACCCTGCCGCTTACCG
GATACCTGTCCGCCTTTCTCCCTTCGGGAAGCGTGGCGCTTTCTCATAGCTCACGCTGTAGGTATCTCAG
TTCGGTGTAGGTCGTTCGCTCCAAGCTGGGCTGTGTGCACGAACCCCCCGTTCAGCCCGACCGCTGCGCC
TTATCCGGTAACTATCGTCTTGAGTCCAACCCGGTAAGACACGACTTATCGCCACTGGCAGCAGCCACTG
GTAACAGGATTAGCAGAGCGAGGTATGTAGGCGGTGCTACAGAGTTCTTGAAGTGGTGGCCTAACTACGG
CTACACTAGAAGAACAGTATTTGGTATCTGCGCTCTGCTGAAGCCAGTTACCTTCGGAAAAAGAGTTGGT
AGCTCTTGATCCGGCAAACAAACCACCGCTGGTAGCGGTGGTTTTTTTGTTTGCAAGCAGCAGATTACGC
GCAGAAAAAAAGGATCTCAAGAAGATCCTTTGATCTTTTCTACGGGGTCTGACGCTCAGTGGAACGAAAA
CTCACGTTAAGGGATTTTGGTCATGAGATTATCAAAAAGGATCTTCACCTAGATCCTTTTAAATTAAAAA
TGAAGTTTTAAATCAATCTAAAGTATATATGAGTAAACTTGGTCTGACAGTTACCAATGCTTAATCAGTG
AGGCACCTATCTCAGCGATCTGTCTATTTCGTTCATCCATAGTTGCCTGACTCCCCGTCGTGTAGATAAC
TACGATACGGGAGGGCTTACCATCTGGCCCCAGTGCTGCAATGATACCGCGAGACCCACGCTCACCGGCT
CCAGATTTATCAGCAATAAACCAGCCAGCCGGAAGGGCCGAGCGCAGAAGTGGTCCTGCAACTTTATCCG
CCTCCATCCAGTCTATTAATTGTTGCCGGGAAGCTAGAGTAAGTAGTTCGCCAGTTAATAGTTTGCGCAA
CGTTGTTGCCATTGCTACAGGCATCGTGGTGTCACGCTCGTCGTTTGGTATGGCTTCATTCAGCTCCGGT
TCCCAACGATCAAGGCGAGTTACATGATCCCCCATGTTGTGCAAAAAAGCGGTTAGCTCCTTCGGTCCTC
CGATCGTTGTCAGAAGTAAGTTGGCCGCAGTGTTATCACTCATGGTTATGGCAGCACTGCATAATTCTCT
TACTGTCATGCCATCCGTAAGATGCTTTTCTGTGACTGGTGAGTACTCAACCAAGTCATTCTGAGAATAG
TGTATGCGGCGACCGAGTTGCTCTTGCCCGGCGTCAATACGGGATAATACCGCGCCACATAGCAGAACTT
TAAAAGTGCTCATCATTGGAAAACGTTCTTCGGGGCGAAAACTCTCAAGGATCTTACCGCTGTTGAGATC
CAGTTCGATGTAACCCACTCGTGCACCCAACTGATCTTCAGCATCTTTTACTTTCACCAGCGTTTCTGGG
TGAGCAAAAACAGGAAGGCAAAATGCCGCAAAAAAGGGAATAAGGGCGACACGGAAATGTTGAATACTCA
TACTCTTCCTTTTTCAATATTATTGAAGCATTTATCAGGGTTATTGTCTCATGAGCGGATACATATTTGA
ATGTATTTAGAAAAATAAACAAATAGGGGTTCCGCGCACATTTCCCCGAAAAGTGCCACCTAAATTGTAA
GCGTTAATATTTTGTTAAAATTCGCGTTAAATTTTTGTTAAATCAGCTCATTTTTTAACCAATAGGCCGA
AATCGGCAAAATCCCTTATAAATCAAAAGAATAGACCGAGATAGGGT
[37 nt withheld, positions 8062-8098]
AAAGAACGTGGACTCCAACGTCAAAGG
[49 nt withheld, positions 8126-8174]
T
[91 nt withheld, positions 8176-8266]
G
[90 nt withheld, positions 8268-8357]
