>Addgene plasmid #51307 | pCS2-3xFLAG-NLS-SpCas9-NLS | depositor partial sequence | sequence record 78136 | 3xFLAG-NLS-SpCas9-NLS
ATGGACTATAAGGACCACGACGGAGACTACAAGGATCATGATATTGATTACAAAGACGATGACGATAAGA
TGGCCCCAAAGAAGAAGCGGAAGGTCGGTATCCACGGAGTCCCAGCAGCCGACAAGAAGTACAGCATCGG
CCTGGACATCGGCACCAACTCTGTGGGCTGGGCCGTGATCACCGACGAGTACAAGGTGCCCAGCAAGAAA
TTCAAGGTGCTGGGCAACACCGACCGGCACAGCATCAAGAAGAACCTGATCGGAGCCCTGCTGTTCGACA
GCGGCGAAACAGCCGAGGCCACCCGGCTGAAGAGAACCGCCAGAAGAAGATACACCAGACGGAAGAACCG
GATCTGCTATCTGCAAGAGATCTTCAGCAACGAGATGGCCAAGGTGGACGACAGCTTCTTCCACAGACTG
GAAGAGTCCTTCCTGGTGGAAGAGGATAAGAAGCACGAGCGGCACCCCATCTTCGGCAACATCGTGGACG
AGGTGGCCTACCACGAGAAGTACCCCACCATCTACCACCTGAGAAAGAAACTGGTGGACAGCACCGACAA
GGCCGACCTGCGGCTGATCTATCTGGCCCTGGCCCACATGATCAAGTTCCGGGGCCACTTCCTGATCGAG
GGCGACCTGAACCCCGACAACAGCGACGTGGACAAGCTGTTCATCCAGCTGGTGCAGACCTACAACCAGC
TGTTCGAGGAAAACCCCATCAACGCCAGCGGCGTGGACGCCAAGGCCATCCTGTCTGCCAGACTGAGCAA
GAGCAGACGGCTGGAAAATCTGATCGCCCAGCTGCCCGGCGAGAAGAAGAATGGCCTGTTCGGCAACCTG
ATTGCCCTGAGCCTGGGCCTGACCCCCAACTTCAAGAGCAACTTCGACCTGGCCGAGGATGCCAAACTGC
AGCTGAGCAAGGACACCTACGACGACGACCTGGACAACCTGCTGGCCCAGATCGGCGACCAGTACGCCGA
CCTGTTTCTGGCCGCCAAGAACCTGTCCGACGCCATCCTGCTGAGCGACATCCTGAGAGTGAACACCGAG
ATCACCAAGGCCCCCCTGAGCGCCTCTATGATCAAGAGATACGACGAGCACCACCAGGACCTGACCCTGC
TGAAAGCTCTCGTGCGGCAGCAGCTGCCTGAGAAGTACAAAGAGATTTTCTTCGACCAGAGCAAGAACGG
CTACGCCGGCTACATTGACGGCGGAGCCAGCCAGGAAGAGTTCTACAAGTTCATCAAGCCCATCCTGGAA
AAGATGGACGGCACCGAGGAACTGCTCGTGAAGCTGAACAGAGAGGACCTGCTGCGGAAGCAGCGGACCT
TCGACAACGGCAGCATCCCCCACCAGATCCACCTGGGAGAGCTGCACGCCATTCTGCGGCGGCAGGAAGA
TTTTTACCCATTCCTGAAGGACAACCGGGAAAAGATCGAGAAGATCCTGACCTTCCGCATCCCCTACTAC
GTGGGCCCTCTGGCCAGGGGAAACAGCAGATTCGCCTGGATGACCAGAAAGAGCGAGGAAACCATCACCC
CCTGGAACTTCGAGGAAGTGGTGGACAAGGGCGCTTCCGCCCAGAGCTTCATCGAGCGGATGACCAACTT
CGATAAGAACCTGCCCAACGAGAAGGTGCTGCCCAAGCACAGCCTGCTGTACGAGTACTTCACCGTGTAT
AACGAGCTGACCAAAGTGAAATACGTGACCGAGGGAATGAGAAAGCCCGCCTTCCTGAGCGGCGAGCAGA
AAAAGGCCATCGTGGACCTGCTGTTCAAGACCAACCGGAAAGTGACCGTGAAGCAGCTGAAAGAGGACTA
CTTCAAGAAAATCGAGTGCTTCGACTCCGTGGAAATCTCCGGCGTGGAAGATCGGTTCAACGCCTCCCTG
GGCACATACCACGATCTGCTGAAAATTATCAAGGACAAGGACTTCCTGGACAATGAGGAAAACGAGGACA
TTCTGGAAGATATCGTGCTGACCCTGACACTGTTTGAGGACAGAGAGATGATCGAGGAACGGCTGAAAAC
CTATGCCCACCTGTTCGACGACAAAGTGATGAAGCAGCTGAAGCGGCGGAGATACACCGGCTGGGGCAGG
CTGAGCCGGAAGCTGATCAACGGCATCCGGGACAAGCAGTCCGGCAAGACAATCCTGGATTTCCTGAAGT
CCGACGGCTTCGCCAACAGAAACTTCATGCAGCTGATCCACGACGACAGCCTGACCTTTAAAGAGGACAT
CCAGAAAGCCCAGGTGTCCGGCCAGGGCGATAGCCTGCACGAGCACATTGCCAATCTGGCCGGCAGCCCC
GCCATTAAGAAGGGCATCCTGCAGACAGTGAAGGTGGTGGACGAGCTCGTGAAAGTGATGGGCCGGCACA
AGCCCGAGAACATCGTGATCGAAATGGCCAGAGAGAACCAGACCACCCAGAAGGGACAGAAGAACAGCCG
CGAGAGAATGAAGCGGATCGAAGAGGGCATCAAAGAGCTGGGCAGCCAGATCCTGAAAGAACACCCCGTG
GAAAACACCCAGCTGCAGAACGAGAAGCTGTACCTGTACTACCTGCAGAATGGGCGGGATATGTACGTGG
ACCAGGAACTGGACATCAACCGGCTGTCCGACTACGATGTGGACCATATCGTGCCTCAGAGCTTTCTGAA
GGACGACTCCATCGACAACAAGGTGCTGACCAGAAGCGACAAGAACCGGGGCAAGAGCGACAACGTGCCC
TCCGAAGAGGTCGTGAAGAAGATGAAGAACTACTGGCGGCAGCTGCTGAACGCCAAGCTGATTACCCAGA
GAAAGTTCGACAATCTGACCAAGGCCGAGAGAGGCGGCCTGAGCGAACTGGATAAGGCCGGCTTCATCAA
GAGACAGCTGGTGGAAACCCGGCAGATCACAAAGCACGTGGCACAGATCCTGGACTCCCGGATGAACACT
AAGTACGACGAGAATGACAAGCTGATCCGGGAAGTGAAAGTGATCACCCTGAAGTCCAAGCTGGTGTCCG
ATTTCCGGAAGGATTTCCAGTTTTACAAAGTGCGCGAGATCAACAACTACCACCACGCCCACGACGCCTA
CCTGAACGCCGTCGTGGGAACCGCCCTGATCAAAAAGTACCCTAAGCTGGAAAGCGAGTTCGTGTACGGC
GACTACAAGGTGTACGACGTGCGGAAGATGATCGCCAAGAGCGAGCAGGAAATCGGCAAGGCTACCGCCA
AGTACTTCTTCTACAGCAACATCATGAACTTTTTCAAGACCGAGATTACCCTGGCCAACGGCGAGATCCG
GAAGCGGCCTCTGATCGAGACAAACGGCGAAACCGGGGAGATCGTGTGGGATAAGGGCCGGGATTTTGCC
ACCGTGCGGAAAGTGCTGAGCATGCCCCAAGTGAATATCGTGAAAAAGACCGAGGTGCAGACAGGCGGCT
TCAGCAAAGAGTCTATCCTGCCCAAGAGGAACAGCGATAAGCTGATCGCCAGAAAGAAGGACTGGGACCC
TAAGAAGTACGGCGGCTTCGACAGCCCCACCGTGGCCTATTCTGTGCTGGTGGTGGCCAAAGTGGAAAAG
GGCAAGTCCAAGAAACTGAAGAGTGTGAAAGAGCTGCTGGGGATCACCATCATGGAAAGAAGCAGCTTCG
AGAAGAATCCCATCGACTTTCTGGAAGCCAAGGGCTACAAAGAAGTGAAAAAGGACCTGATCATCAAGCT
GCCTAAGTACTCCCTGTTCGAGCTGGAAAACGGCCGGAAGAGAATGCTGGCCTCTGCCGGCGAACTGCAG
AAGGGAAACGAACTGGCCCTGCCCTCCAAATATGTGAACTTCCTGTACCTGGCCAGCCACTATGAGAAGC
TGAAGGGCTCCCCCGAGGATAATGAGCAGAAACAGCTGTTTGTGGAACAGCACAAGCACTACCTGGACGA
GATCATCGAGCAGATCAGCGAGTTCTCCAAGAGAGTGATCCTGGCCGACGCTAATCTGGACAAAGTGCTG
TCCGCCTACAACAAGCACCGGGATAAGCCCATCAGAGAGCAGGCCGAGAATATCATCCACCTGTTTACCC
TGACCAATCTGGGAGCCCCTGCCGCCTTCAAGTACTTTGACACCACCATCGACCGGAAGAGGTACACCAG
CACCAAAGAGGTGCTGGACGCCACCCTGATCCACCAGAGCATCACCGGCCTGTACGAGACACGGATCGAC
CTGTCTCAGCTGGGAGGCGACAAGCGTCCTGCTGCTACTAAGAAAGCTGGTCAAGCTAAGAAAAAGAAAT
GA
