>Addgene plasmid #51307 | pCS2-3xFLAG-NLS-SpCas9-NLS | addgene partial sequence | sequence record 79288 | Sp6 5'-ATTTAGGTGACACTATAG-3'
TTTGCAGGATCCCATCGATTCGAATTCATGGACTATAAGGACCACGACGGAGACTACAAGGATCATGATA
TTGATTACAAAGACGATGACGATAAGATGGCCCCAAAGAAGAAGCGGAAGGTCGGTATCCACGGAGTCCC
AGCAGCCGACAAGAAGTACAGCATCGGCCTGGACATCGGCACCAACTCTGTGGGCTGGGCCGTGATCACC
GACGAGTACAAGGTGCCCAGCAAGAAATTCAAGGTGCTGGGCAACACCGACCGGCACAGCATCAAGAAGA
ACCTGATCGGAGCCCTGCTGTTCGACAGCGGCGAAACAGCCGAGGCCACCCGGCTGAAGAGAACCGCCAG
AAGAAGATACACCAGACGGAAGAACCGGATCTGCTATCTGCAAGAGATCTTCAGCAACGAGATGGCCAAG
GTGGACGACAGCTTCTTCCACAGACTGGAAGAGTCCTTCCTGGTGGAAGAGGATAAGAAGCACGAGCGGC
ACCCCATCTTCGGCAACATCGTGGACGAGGTGGCCTACCACGAGAAGTACCCCACCATCTACCACCTGAG
AAAGAAACTGGTGGACAGCACCGACAAGGCCGACCTGCGGCTGATCTATCTGGCCCTGGCCCACATGATC
AAGTTCCGGGGCCACTTCCTGATCGAGGGCGACCTGAACCCCGACAACAGCGACGTGGACAAGCTGTTCA
TCCAGCTGGTGCAGACCTACAACCAGCTGTTCGAGGAAAACCCCATCAACGCCAGCGGCGTGGACGCCAA
GGCCATCCTGTCTGCCAGACTGAGCAAGAGCAGACGGCTGGAAAATCTGATCGCCCAGCTGCCCGGCGAG
AAGAAGAATGGCCTGTTCGGCAACCTGATTGCCCTGAGCCTGGGCCTGACCCCCAACTTCAAGAGCAACT
TCGACCTGGCCGAGGATGCCAAACTGCAGCTGAGCAAGGACACCTACGACGACGACCTGGA
