>Addgene plasmid #51307 | pCS2-3xFLAG-NLS-SpCas9-NLS | addgene partial sequence | sequence record 79981 | dCas9-R2 5'-GGGTTTCCACCAGCTGTCTC-3'
GTTCGCTCAGGCCGCCTCTCTCGGCCTTGGTCAGATTGTCGAACTTTCTCTGGGTAATCAGCTTGGCGTT
CAGCAGCTGCCGCCAGTAGTTCTTCATCTTCTTCACGACCTCTTCGGAGGGCACGTTGTCGCTCTTGCCC
CGGTTCTTGTCGCTTCTGGTCAGCACCTTGTTGTCGATGGAGTCGTCCTTCAGAAAGCTCTGAGGCACGA
TATGGTCCACATCGTAGTCGGACAGCCGGTTGATGTCCAGTTCCTGGTCCACGTACATATCCCGCCCATT
CTGCAGGTAGTACAGGTACAGCTTCTCGTTCTGCAGCTGGGTGTTTTCCACGGGGTGTTCTTTCAGGATC
TGGCTGCCCAGCTCTTTGATGCCCTCTTCGATCCGCTTCATTCTCTCGCGGCTGTTCTTCTGTCCCTTCT
GGGTGGTCTGGTTCTCTCTGGCCATTTCGATCACGATGTTCTCGGGCTTGTGCCGGCCCATCACTTTCAC
GAGCTCGTCCACCACCTTCACTGTCTGCAGGATGCCCTTCTTAATGGCGGGGCTGCCGGCCAGATTGGCA
ATGTGCTCGTGCAGGCTATCGCCCTGGCCGGACACCTGGGCTTTCTGGATGTCCTCTTTAAAGGTCAGGC
TGTCGTCGTGGATCAGCTGCATGAAGTTTCTGTTGGCGAAGCCGTCGGACTTCAGGAAATCCAGGATTGT
CTTGCCGGACTGCTTGTCCCGGATGCCGTTGATCAGCTTCCGGCTCAGCCTGCCCCAGCCGGTGTATCTC
CGCCGCTTCAGCTGCTTCATCACTTTGTCGTCGAACAGGTGGGCATAGGTTTTCAGCCGTTCCTCGATCA
TCTCTCTGTCCTCAAACAGTGTCAGGGTCAGCACGATATCTTCCAGAATGTCCTCGTTTTCCTCATTGTC
CAGGAAGTCCTTGTCCTTGATAATTTTCAGCAGATCGTGGTATGTGCCCAGGGAGGCGTTGAACCGATCT
TCCACGCCGGAGATTTCCACGGAGTC
